Addgene plasmid #107703: YA1629: pAAV_CAG-FLEX-paQuasAr3-s
Purpose: in vivo voltage imaging
Depositing lab: Adam Cohen. Depositing organization: Harvard University. Publication: Voltage imaging and optogenetics reveal behaviour-dependent changes in hippocampal dynamics. Adam Y, Kim JJ, Lou S, Zhao Y, Xie ME, Brinks D, Wu H, Mostajo-Radji MA, Kheifets S, Parot V, Chettih S, Williams KJ, Gmeiner B, Farhi SL, Madisen L, Buchanan EK, Kinsella I, Zhou D, Paninski L, Harvey CD, Zeng H, Arlotta P, Campbell RE, Cohen AE. Nature. 2019 May 1. pii: 10.1038/s41586-019-1166-7. doi: 10.1038/s41586-019-1166-7. PubMed 31043747.
Backbone
  Vector backbone: pAAV-CAG-FLEX
  Backbone size w/o insert (bp): 5000
  Total vector size (bp): 6756
  Vector type: Mammalian Expression, AAV
Growth in bacteria
  Bacterial resistance: Ampicillin, 100 μg/mL
  Growth temperature: 30°C
  Growth strain: NEB Stable
  Copy number: Unknown
Gene/Insert
  Gene/Insert name: paQuasAr3
  Species: Synthetic
  Insert size (bp): 1500
  Cloning method: Gateway Cloning
  Sequencing primers: 5′ gtgcctcggtgtcgcccaga; 3′ aaggttccaatcagcatcagcag
Terms and licenses: Academic/Nonprofit Terms; Industry Terms: Not Available to Industry
How to cite: YA1629: pAAV_CAG-FLEX-paQuasAr3-s was a gift from Adam Cohen (Addgene plasmid # 107703 ; http://n2t.net/addgene:107703 ; RRID:Addgene_107703)
