[The description below was written by a language model from this plasmid's Addgene catalogue record and pLannotate feature annotations shown in this document.]
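Description:
YA1629: pAAV_CAG-FLEX-paQuasAr3-s is an adeno-associated virus transfer plasmid of about 6.75 kb, built on a pAAV-CAG-FLEX backbone, for Cre-dependent expression of a genetically encoded voltage indicator in mammalian cells. It is propagated in E. coli through a high-copy ColE1/pUC-type origin with ampicillin selection (AmpR under its own bla promoter), and it also carries an f1 phage origin. The record lists a recombination-deficient growth strain, as is usual for plasmids carrying repeat-prone ITRs. Two AAV2 inverted terminal repeats flank the expression cassette and define the segment that is packaged into AAV particles. One of them is annotated only as a fragment.

Between the ITRs, a CAG-type promoter (CMV enhancer, chicken β-actin promoter and chimeric β-actin/β-globin intron sequences) drives a FLEX (double-inverted) cassette. Pairs of lox2272 and loxP sites in opposing orientations bracket the coding sequence, which sits on the antisense strand relative to the promoter. It is therefore silent until Cre recombinase inverts it and locks it in the sense orientation, restricting expression to Cre-positive cells. The insert is the synthetic paQuasAr3. The annotation software matches it to QuasAr2, an archaerhodopsin-3-derived voltage sensor, so it is evidently a related variant. The opsin is fused to a Citrine fluorescent protein and then to a fragment of the rat Kv2.1 (Kcnb1) potassium channel. Such Kv2.1 fragments are commonly used as soma-targeting motifs, which probably explains the "-s" suffix, although the record does not say so explicitly. A WPRE and an SV40 polyadenylation signal follow the cassette to enhance transcript stability and processing. The stated purpose is in vivo voltage imaging, and the associated study concerns hippocampal dynamics.
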