Features (pLannotate 1.2.2; 24 found; start..end, strand, type, name):
    182..770     -  rep_origin     ori: high-copy-number ColE1/pMB1/pBR322/pUC origin of replication
    941..1801    -  CDS            AmpR: β-lactamase; bla; confers resistance to ampicillin, carbenicillin, and related antibiotics
   1802..1906    -  promoter       AmpR promoter: bla
   1959..2387    -  rep_origin     f1 ori (sequence partly withheld): f1 bacteriophage origin of replication; arrow indicates direction of (+) strand synthesis
   2392..2461    -  CDS            lacZα (fragment): LacZα fragment of β-galactosidase; lacZ fragment
   2456..2588    -  repeat_region  AAV2 ITR (fragment): inverted terminal repeat of adeno-associated virus serotype 2 inverted
   2649..2897    +  enhancer       CMV enhancer (fragment): human cytomegalovirus immediate early enhancer
   2899..3176    +  promoter       chicken β-actin promoter: No description available
   3177..3312    +  intron         hybrid intron (fragment): hybrid between chicken β-actin (CBA) and minute virus of mice (MMV) introns (Gray et al., 2011)
   3401..3531    +  intron         chimeric intron (fragment): chimera between introns from chicken β-actin and rabbit β-globin
   3529..3594    +  CDS            HBB (fragment): HBB_LEPEU - Experimental evidence at protein level: Swiss-Prot protein existence level 1. Involved in oxygen transport from the lung to the various peripheral tissues. From Lepus europaeus (European hare).
   3593..3626    -  protein_bind   lox2272: Cre-mediated recombination occurs in the 8-bp core sequence (GGATACTT). lox2272 sites are compatible with each other, but incompatible with loxP or loxN sites (Lee and Saito, 1988). Cre recombinase
   3689..3722    -  protein_bind   loxP: Cre-mediated recombination occurs in the 8-bp core sequence (GCATACAT). Cre recombinase
   3780..3974    -  CDS            Kcnb1 (fragment): KCNB1_RAT - Experimental evidence at protein level: Swiss-Prot protein existence level 1. Voltage-gated potassium channel that mediates transmembrane potassium transport in excitable membranes, primarily in the brain, but also in the pancreas and cardiovascular system. Contributes to the regulation of the action potential (AP) repolarization, duration and frequency of repetitive AP firing in neurons, muscle cells and endocrine cells and plays a role in homeostatic attenuation of electrical excitability throughout the brain (PubMed:10024359, PubMed:10618149, PubMed:12451110, PubMed:17379638, Pu
   3975..4689    -  CDS            Citrine (fragment): enhanced variant of YFP (Heikal et al., 2001) mammalian codon-optimized
   4695..5453    -  CDS            QuasAr2: achaerhodopsin-3 (Arch) derivative with improved voltage sensitivity (Hochbaum et al., 2014)
   5476..5509    +  protein_bind   lox2272: Cre-mediated recombination occurs in the 8-bp core sequence (GGATACTT). lox2272 sites are compatible with each other, but incompatible with loxP or loxN sites (Lee and Saito, 1988). Cre recombinase
   5580..5613    +  protein_bind   loxP: Cre-mediated recombination occurs in the 8-bp core sequence (GCATACAT). Cre recombinase
   5631..5655    +  misc_feature   MCS (fragment): pBluescript multiple cloning site
   5655..6243    +  misc_feature   WPRE: woodchuck hepatitis virus posttranscriptional regulatory element
   6286..6407    -  polyA_signal   SV40 poly(A) signal: SV40 polyadenylation signal
   6430..6498    -  CDS            large T antigen (fragment): large T antigen from SV40 (simian virus 40)
   6569..6702    +  repeat_region  AAV2 ITR: inverted terminal repeat of adeno-associated virus serotype 2 inverted
   6696..6752    -  CDS            lacI (fragment): lac repressor; lacI; The lac repressor binds to the lac operator to inhibit transcription in E. coli. This inhibition can be relieved by adding lactose or isopropyl-β-D-thiogalactopyranoside (IPTG).
>Addgene plasmid #107703 | YA1629: pAAV_CAG-FLEX-paQuasAr3-s | depositor full sequence | sequence record 222405 | YA1629: pAAV_CAG-FLEX-paQuasAr3-s sequence 6753 bps
CTTCCGCTTCCTCGCTCACTGACTCGCTGCGCTCGGTCGTTCGGCTGCGGCGAGCGGTATCAGCTCACTC
AAAGGCGGTAATACGGTTATCCACAGAATCAGGGGATAACGCAGGAAAGAACATGTGAGCAAAAGGCCAG
CAAAAGGCCAGGAACCGTAAAAAGGCCGCGTTGCTGGCGTTTTTCCATAGGCTCCGCCCCCCTGACGAGC
ATCACAAAAATCGACGCTCAAGTCAGAGGTGGCGAAACCCGACAGGACTATAAAGATACCAGGCGTTTCC
CCCTGGAAGCTCCCTCGTGCGCTCTCCTGTTCCGACCCTGCCGCTTACCGGATACCTGTCCGCCTTTCTC
CCTTCGGGAAGCGTGGCGCTTTCTCATAGCTCACGCTGTAGGTATCTCAGTTCGGTGTAGGTCGTTCGCT
CCAAGCTGGGCTGTGTGCACGAACCCCCCGTTCAGCCCGACCGCTGCGCCTTATCCGGTAACTATCGTCT
TGAGTCCAACCCGGTAAGACACGACTTATCGCCACTGGCAGCAGCCACTGGTAACAGGATTAGCAGAGCG
AGGTATGTAGGCGGTGCTACAGAGTTCTTGAAGTGGTGGCCTAACTACGGCTACACTAGAAGAACAGTAT
TTGGTATCTGCGCTCTGCTGAAGCCAGTTACCTTCGGAAAAAGAGTTGGTAGCTCTTGATCCGGCAAACA
AACCACCGCTGGTAGCGGTGGTTTTTTTGTTTGCAAGCAGCAGATTACGCGCAGAAAAAAAGGATCTCAA
GAAGATCCTTTGATCTTTTCTACGGGGTCTGACGCTCAGTGGAACGAAAACTCACGTTAAGGGATTTTGG
TCATGAGATTATCAAAAAGGATCTTCACCTAGATCCTTTTAAATTAAAAATGAAGTTTTAAATCAATCTA
AAGTATATATGAGTAAACTTGGTCTGACAGTTACCAATGCTTAATCAGTGAGGCACCTATCTCAGCGATC
TGTCTATTTCGTTCATCCATAGTTGCCTGACTCCCCGTCGTGTAGATAACTACGATACGGGAGGGCTTAC
CATCTGGCCCCAGTGCTGCAATGATACCGCGAGACCCACGCTCACCGGCTCCAGATTTATCAGCAATAAA
CCAGCCAGCCGGAAGGGCCGAGCGCAGAAGTGGTCCTGCAACTTTATCCGCCTCCATCCAGTCTATTAAT
TGTTGCCGGGAAGCTAGAGTAAGTAGTTCGCCAGTTAATAGTTTGCGCAACGTTGTTGCCATTGCTACAG
GCATCGTGGTGTCACGCTCGTCGTTTGGTATGGCTTCATTCAGCTCCGGTTCCCAACGATCAAGGCGAGT
TACATGATCCCCCATGTTGTGCAAAAAAGCGGTTAGCTCCTTCGGTCCTCCGATCGTTGTCAGAAGTAAG
TTGGCCGCAGTGTTATCACTCATGGTTATGGCAGCACTGCATAATTCTCTTACTGTCATGCCATCCGTAA
GATGCTTTTCTGTGACTGGTGAGTACTCAACCAAGTCATTCTGAGAATAGTGTATGCGGCGACCGAGTTG
CTCTTGCCCGGCGTCAATACGGGATAATACCGCGCCACATAGCAGAACTTTAAAAGTGCTCATCATTGGA
AAACGTTCTTCGGGGCGAAAACTCTCAAGGATCTTACCGCTGTTGAGATCCAGTTCGATGTAACCCACTC
GTGCACCCAACTGATCTTCAGCATCTTTTACTTTCACCAGCGTTTCTGGGTGAGCAAAAACAGGAAGGCA
AAATGCCGCAAAAAAGGGAATAAGGGCGACACGGAAATGTTGAATACTCATACTCTTCCTTTTTCAATAT
TATTGAAGCATTTATCAGGGTTATTGTCTCATGAGCGGATACATATTTGAATGTATTTAGAAAAATAAAC
AAATAGGGGTTCCGCGCACATTTCCCCGAAAAGTGCCACCTAAATTGTAAGCGTTAATATTTTGTTAAAA
TTCGCGTTAAATTTTTGTTAAATCAGCTCATTTTTTAACCAATAGGCCGAAATCGGCAAAATCCCTTATA
AATCAAAAGAATAGACCGAGATAGGGT
[37 nt withheld, positions 2058-2094]
AAAGAACGTGGACTCCAACGTCAAAGG
[49 nt withheld, positions 2122-2170]
T
[91 nt withheld, positions 2172-2262]
G
[124 nt withheld, positions 2264-2387]
CCCATTCGCCATTCAGGCTGCGCAACTGTTGGGAAGGGCGATCGGTGCGGGCCTCTTCGCTATTACGCCA
GCTGCGCGCTCGCTCGCTCACTGAGGCCGCCCGGGCAAAGCCCGGGCGTCGGGCGACCTTTGGTCGCCCG
GCCTCAGTGAGCGAGCGAGCGCGCAGAGAGGGAGTGGCCAACTCCATCACTAGGGGTTCCTTGTAGTTAA
TGATTAACCCGCCATGCTACTTATCTACGTAGCCATGCTCTAGGAAGAGTACCATTGACGTCAATAATGA
CGTATGTTCCCATAGTAACGCCAATAGGGACTTTCCATTGACGTCAATGGGTGGAGTATTTACGGTAAAC
TGCCCACTTGGCAGTACATCAAGTGTATCATATGCCAAGTACGCCCCCTATTGACGTCAATGACGGTAAA
TGGCCCGCCTGGCATTATGCCCAGTACATGACCTTATGGGACTTTCCTACTTGGCAGTACATCTACGTAT
TAGTCATCGCTATTACCATGGTCGAGGTGAGCCCCACGTTCTGCTTCACTCTCCCCATCTCCCCCCCCTC
CCCACCCCCAATTTTGTATTTATTTATTTTTTAATTATTTTGTGCAGCGATGGGGGCGGGGGGGGGGGGG
GGGCGCGCGCCAGGCGGGGCGGGGCGGGGCGAGGGGCGGGGCGGGGCGAGGCGGAGAGGTGCGGCGGCAG
CCAATCAGAGCGGCGCGCTCCGAAAGTTTCCTTTTATGGCGAGGCGGCGGCGGCGGCGGCCCTATAAAAA
GCGAAGCGCGCGGCGGGCGGGAGTCGCTGCGCGCTGCCTTCGCCCCGTGCCCCGCTCCGCCGCCGCCTCG
CGCCGCCCGCCCCGGCTCTGACTGACCGCGTTACTCCCACAGGTGAGCGGGCGGGACGGCCCTTCTCCTC
CGGGCTGTAATTAGCGCTTGGTTTAATGACGGCTTGTTTCTTTTCTGTGGCTGCGTGAAAGCCTTGAGGG
GCTCCGGGAGGGCCCTTTGTGCGGGGGGAGCGGCTCGGGGCTGTCCGCGGGGGGACGGCTGCCTTCGGGG
GGGACGGGGCAGGGCGGGGTTCGGCTTCTGGCGTGTGACCGGCGGCTCTAGAGCCTCTGCTAACCATGTT
CATGCCTTCTTCTTTTTCCTACAGCTCCTGGGCAACGTGCTGGTTATTGTGCTGTCTCATCATTTTGGCA
AAGAATTGGATCCCCATAACTTCGTATAAAGTATCCTATACGAAGTTATATCAAAATAGGAAGACCAATG
CTTCACCATCGACCCGAATTGCCAAGCATCACCATCGACCCATAACTTCGTATAATGTATGCTATACGAA
GTTATACTAGGGATCCCCCCTCGAGTTTTACTTGTACATTACACTTCATTCTCATAACAAAAGAATCTGG
TGGCTTCAGGGAAGTCCGTGGCACAGCTGATGAAGCTGTCAATGCTGGACATGCTCCGCATGTCGATGAC
GCCCTCCGTGCGTGCGGGCAGAGGGGCCACGGGGCTGGGCATGCTGCTCATCTCCAGCTCCTCTGGAGGC
TTGCTCTGCGGGGCCATCTCCTTGGTGTTGAGGATGGGCTGGGACTGCTTGTACAGCTCGTCCATGCCGA
GAGTGATCCCGGCGGCGGTCACGAACTCCAGCAGGACCATGTGATCGCGCTTCTCGTTGGGGTCTTTGCT
CAGGGCGGACTGGTAGCTCAGGTAGTGGTTGTCGGGCAGCAGCACGGGGCCGTCGCCGATGGGGGTGTTC
TGCTGGTAGTGGTCGGCGAGCTGCACGCTGCCGTCCTCGATGTTGTGGCGGATCTTGAAGTTCACCTTGA
TGCCGTTCTTCTGCTTGTCGGCCATGATATAGACGTTGTGGCTGTTGTAGTTGTACTCCAGCTTGTGCCC
CAGGATGTTGCCGTCCTCCTTGAAGTCGATGCCCTTCAGCTCGATGCGGTTCACCAGGGTGTCGCCCTCG
AACTTCACCTCGGCGCGGGTCTTGTAGTTGCCGTCGTCCTTGAAGAAGATGGTGCGCTCCTGGACGTAGC
CTTCGGGCATGGCGGACTTGAAGAAGTCGTGCTGCTTCATGTGGTCGGGGTAGCGGGCGAAGCACATCAG
GCCGTAGCCGAAGGTGGTCACGAGGGTGGGCCAGGGCACGGGCAGCTTGCCGGTGGTGCAGATGAACTTC
AGGGTCAGCTTGCCGTAGGTGGCATCGCCCTCGCCCTCGCCGGACACGCTGAACTTGTGGCCGTTTACGT
CGCCGTCCAGCTCGACCAGGATGGGCACCACCCCGGTGAACAGCTCCTCGCCCTTGCTCACCGGAGGATC
GGCACCGGCACTGGGTTCTGGTGCCTCGGTGTCGCCCAGAATAGCCCGGGATCTCAACAGGATAAAGCCA
AAGCCGACCTTGGCAGTCACGTCCAACACCATAAACAGCAGAGTTTCGATGCCCAGGCCCACCACGCCAG
CGCCCTCAGTGCCTATGATCCACAGGATAGGGTAAGCGGTCCACAGCACCAAGACCAGAGCTGTCAGGGT
GTTAAAGGTAGATGCCACCTCGGGGCCCCGCTCCCTTGCAGCAGATCGCAGGGATGTAGCCAGAACATAG
AGCACCACTATCATGCAAATTGTAGAGAACAACCACCAACTGTATCTGGCTATGGCCGTGTGGCTCAAGG
CTCCGATGAGGCCAGTGACGATCATCAGGGCGTCCACACCCACCAGGGTGCCGATGGTCACCCGATCCAC
CTTAGCGAGAAGGGCCAGGTGCAGCAGCAGAAGTGGGGTGGTAAACAGCCACTGGGCGTACCTGGCATAA
TAGATATCCAACATTTCGCCCCCGACGGACACCTCAGTAAGCCCGATACCAAAGAACATAGACAGATATG
CGGCGGATGCGATTCCGGAGGCCAGGATAGTCACAGCGTAATATTCCCGGGCATCCTTATCGGTGACTCC
CCATCCGCGGACCAGAAAGTAGAAGGTTCCAATCAGCATCAGCAGAGTGCCGATGCCCAGCCACAGGGTT
TCAGGTCTGCCGTCACCCAGTAGGTCGTAACCAGCCTGCAGAGCGATACTTACCATGGTGGCGGTACCGA
ATTCTAGTATAACTTCGTATAGGATACTTTATACGAAGTTATCATTGGGATTCTTCCTATTTTGATCCAA
GCATCACCATCGACCCTCTAGTCCAGATCTCACCATCGACCCATAACTTCGTATAGCATACATTATACGA
AGTTATGTCCCTCGAAGAGGTTCGAATTCGATATCAAGCTTATCGATAATCAACCTCTGGATTACAAAAT
TTGTGAAAGATTGACTGGTATTCTTAACTATGTTGCTCCTTTTACGCTATGTGGATACGCTGCTTTAATG
CCTTTGTATCATGCTATTGCTTCCCGTATGGCTTTCATTTTCTCCTCCTTGTATAAATCCTGGTTGCTGT
CTCTTTATGAGGAGTTGTGGCCCGTTGTCAGGCAACGTGGCGTGGTGTGCACTGTGTTTGCTGACGCAAC
CCCCACTGGTTGGGGCATTGCCACCACCTGTCAGCTCCTTTCCGGGACTTTCGCTTTCCCCCTCCCTATT
GCCACGGCGGAACTCATCGCCGCCTGCCTTGCCCGCTGCTGGACAGGGGCTCGGCTGTTGGGCACTGACA
ATTCCGTGGTGTTGTCGGGGAAATCATCGTCCTTTCCTTGGCTGCTCGCCTGTGTTGCCACCTGGATTCT
GCGCGGGACGTCCTTCTGCTACGTCCCTTCGGCCCTCAATCCAGCGGACCTTCCTTCCCGCGGCCTGCTG
CCGGCTCTGCGGCCTCTTCCGCGTCTTCGCCTTCGCCCTCAGACGAGTCGGATCTCCCTTTGGGCCGCCT
CCCCGCATCGATACCGTCGACCCGGGCGGCCGCTTCGAGCAGACATGATAAGATACATTGATGAGTTTGG
ACAAACCACAACTAGAATGCAGTGAAAAAAATGCTTTATTTGTGAAATTTGTGATGCTATTGCTTTATTT
GTAACCATTATAAGCTGCAATAAACAAGTTAACAACAACAATTGCATTCATTTTATGTTTCAGGTTCAGG
GGGAGATGTGGGAGGTTTTTTAAAGCAAGTAAAACCTCTACAAATGTGGTAAAATCGATAAGGATCTTCC
TAGAGCATGGCTACGTAGATAAGTAGCATGGCGGGTTAATCATTAACTACAAGGAACCCCTAGTGATGGA
GTTGGCCACTCCCTCTCTGCGCGCTCGCTCGCTCACTGAGGCCGGGCGACCAAAGGTCGCCCGACGCCCG
GGCTTTGCCCGGGCGGCCTCAGTGAGCGAGCGAGCGCGCAGCTGCATTAATGAATCGGCCAACGCGCGGG
GAGAGGCGGTTTGCGTATTGGGCGCT
