>Addgene plasmid #107703 | YA1629: pAAV_CAG-FLEX-paQuasAr3-s | addgene partial sequence | sequence record 222404 | Addgene Partial NGS Result
GGAGTCGCTGCGCGCTGCCTTCGCCCCGTGCCCCGCTCCGCCGCCGCCTCGCGCCGCCCGCCCCGGCTCT
GACTGACCGCGTTACTCCCACAGGTGAGCGGGCGGGACGGCCCTTCTCCTCCGGGCTGTAATTAGCGCTT
GGTTTAATGACGGCTTGTTTCTTTTCTGTGGCTGCGTGAAAGCCTTGAGGGGCTCCGGGAGGGCCCTTTG
TGCGGGGGGAGCGGCTCGGGGCTGTCCGCGGGGGGACGGCTGCCTTCGGGGGGGACGGGGCAGGGCGGGG
TTCGGCTTCTGGCGTGTGACCGGCGGCTCTAGAGCCTCTGCTAACCATGTTCATGCCTTCTTCTTTTTCC
TACAGCTCCTGGGCAACGTGCTGGTTATTGTGCTGTCTCATCATTTTGGCAAAGAATTGGATCCCCATAA
CTTCGTATAAAGTATCCTATACGAAGTTATATCAAAATAGGAAGACCAATGCTTCACCATCGACCCGAAT
TGCCAAGCATCACCATCGACCCATAACTTCGTATAATGTATGCTATACGAAGTTATACTAGGGATCCCCC
CTCGAGTTTTACTTGTACATTACACTTCATTCTCATAACAAAAGAATCTGGTGGCTTCAGGGAAGTCCGT
GGCACAGCTGATGAAGCTGTCAATGCTGGACATGCTCCGCATGTCGATGACGCCCTCCGTGCGTGCGGGC
AGAGGGGCCACGGGGCTGGGCATGCTGCTCATCTCCAGCTCCTCTGGAGGCTTGCTCTGCGGGGCCATCT
CCTTGGTGTTGAGGATGGGCTGGGACTGCTTGTACAGCTCGTCCATGCCGAGAGTGATCCCGGCGGCGGT
CACGAACTCCAGCAGGACCATGTGATCGCGCTTCTCGTTGGGGTCTTTGCTCAGGGCGGACTGGTAGCTC
AGGTAGTGGTTGTCGGGCAGCAGCACGGGGCCGTCGCCGATGGGGGTGTTCTGCTGGTAGTGGTCGGCGA
GCTGCACGCTGCCGTCCTCGATGTTGTGGCGGATCTTGAAGTTCACCTTGATGCCGTTCTTCTGCTTGTC
GGCCATGATATAGACGTTGTGGCTGTTGTAGTTGTACTCCAGCTTGTGCCCCAGGATGTTGCCGTCCTCC
TTGAAGTCGATGCCCTTCAGCTCGATGCGGTTCACCAGGGTGTCGCCCTCGAACTTCACCTCGGCGCGGG
TCTTGTAGTTGCCGTCGTCCTTGAAGAAGATGGTGCGCTCCTGGACGTAGCCTTCGGGCATGGCGGACTT
GAAGAAGTCGTGCTGCTTCATGTGGTCGGGGTAGCGGGCGAAGCACATCAGGCCGTAGCCGAAGGTGGTC
ACGAGGGTGGGCCAGGGCACGGGCAGCTTGCCGGTGGTGCAGATGAACTTCAGGGTCAGCTTGCCGTAGG
TGGCATCGCCCTCGCCCTCGCCGGACACGCTGAACTTGTGGCCGTTTACGTCGCCGTCCAGCTCGACCAG
GATGGGCACCACCCCGGTGAACAGCTCCTCGCCCTTGCTCACCGGAGGATCGGCACCGGCACTGGGTTCT
GGTGCCTCGGTGTCGCCCAGAATAGCCCGGGATCTCAACAGGATAAAGCCAAAGCCGACCTTGGCAGTCA
CGTCCAACACCATAAACAGCAGAGTTTCGATGCCCAGGCCCACCACGCCAGCGCCCTCAGTGCCTATGAT
CCACAGGATAGGGTAAGCGGTCCACAGCACCAAGACCAGAGCTGTCAGGGTGTTAAAGGTAGATGCCACC
TCGGGGCCCCGCTCCCTTGCAGCAGATCGCAGGGATGTAGCCAGAACATAGAGCACCACTATCATGCAAA
TTGTAGAGAACAACCACCAACTGTATCTGGCTATGGCCGTGTGGCTCAAGGCTCCGATGAGGCCAGTGAC
GATCATCAGGGCGTCCACACCCACCAGGGTGCCGATGGTCACCCGATCCACCTTAGCGAGAAGGGCCAGG
TGCAGCAGCAGAAGTGGGGTGGTAAACAGCCACTGGGCGTACCTGGCATAATAGATATCCAACATTTCGC
CCCCGACGGACACCTCAGTAAGCCCGATACCAAAGAACATAGACAGATATGCGGCGGATGCGATTCCGGA
GGCCAGGATAGTCACAGCGTAATATTCCCGGGCATCCTTATCGGTGACTCCCCATCCGCGGACCAGAAAG
TAGAAGGTTCCAATCAGCATCAGCAGAGTGCCGATGCCCAGCCACAGGGTTTCAGGTCTGCCGTCACCCA
GTAGGTCGTAACCAGCCTGCAGAGCGATACTTACCATGGTGGCGGTACCGAATTCTAGTATAACTTCGTA
TAGGATACTTTATACGAAGTTATCATTGGGATTCTTCCTATTTTGATCCAAGCATCACCATCGACCCTCT
AGTCCAGATCTCACCATCGACCCATAACTTCGTATAGCATACATTATACGAAGTTATGTCCCTCGAAGAG
GTTCGAATTCGATATCAAGCTTATCGATAATCAACCTCTGGATTACAAAATTTGTGAAAGATTGACTGGT
ATTCTTAACTATGTTGCTCCTTTTACGCTATGTGGATACGCTGCTTTAATGCCTTTGTATCATGCTATTG
CTTCCCGTATGGCTTTCATTTTCTCCTCCTTGTATAAATCCTGGTTGCTGTCTCTTTATGAGGAGTTGTG
GCCCGTTGTCAGGCAACGTGGCGTGGTGTGCACTGTGTTTGCTGACGCAACCCCCACTGGTTGGGGCATT
GCCACCACCTGTCAGCTCCTTTCCGGGACTTTCGCTTTCCCCCTCCCTATTGCCACGGCGGAACTCATCG
CCGCCTGCCTTGCCCGCTGCTGGACAGGGGCTCGGCTGTTGGGCACTGACAATTCCGTGGTGTTGTCGGG
GAAATCATCGTCCTTTCCTTGGCTGCTCGCCTGTGTTGCCACCTGGATTCTGCGCGGGACGTCCTTCTGC
TACGTCCCTTCGGCCCTCAATCCAGCGGACCTTCCTTCCCGCGGCCTGCTGCCGGCTCTGCGGCCTCTTC
CGCGTCTTCGCCTTCGCCCTCAGACGAGTCGGATCTCCCTTTGGGCCGCCTCCCCGCATCGATACCGTCG
ACCCGGGCGGCCGCTTCGAGCAGACATGATAAGATACATTGATGAGTTTGGACAAACCACAACTAGAATG
CAGTGAAAAAAATGCTTTATTTGTGAAATTTGTGATGCTATTGCTTTATTTGTAACCATTATAAGCTGCA
ATAAACAAGTTAACAACAACAATTGCATTCATTTTATGTTTCAGGTTCAGGGGGAGATGTGGGAGGTTTT
TTAAAGCAAGTAAAACCTCTACAAATGTGGTAAAATCGATAAGGATCTTCCTAGAGCATGGCTACGTAGA
TAAGTAGCATGGCGGGTTAATCATTAACTACAAGGAACCCCTAGTGATGGAGTTGGCCACTCCCTCTCTG
CGCGCTCGCTCGCTCACTGAGGCCGGGCGACCAAAGGTCGCCCGACGCCCGGGCTTTGCCCGGGCGGCCT
CAGTGAGCGAGCGAGCGCGCAGCTGCATTAATGAATCGGCCAACGCGCGGGGAGAGGCGGTTTGCGTATT
GGGCGCTCTTCCGCTTCCTCGCTCACTGACTCGCTGCGCTCGGTCGTTCGGCTGCGGCGAGCGGTATCAG
CTCACTCAAAGGCGGTAATACGGTTATCCACAGAATCAGGGGATAACGCAGGAAAGAACATGTGAGCAAA
AGGCCAGCAAAAGGCCAGGAACCGTAAAAAGGCCGCGTTGCTGGCGTTTTTCCATAGGCTCCGCCCCCCT
GACGAGCATCACAAAAATCGACGCTCAAGTCAGAGGTGGCGAAACCCGACAGGACTATAAAGATACCAGG
CGTTTCCCCCTGGAAGCTCCCTCGTGCGCTCTCCTGTTCCGACCCTGCCGCTTACCGGATACCTGTCCGC
CTTTCTCCCTTCGGGAAGCGTGGCGCTTTCTCATAGCTCACGCTGTAGGTATCTCAGTTCGGTGTAGGTC
GTTCGCTCCAAGCTGGGCTGTGTGCACGAACCCCCCGTTCAGCCCGACCGCTGCGCCTTATCCGGTAACT
ATCGTCTTGAGTCCAACCCGGTAAGACACGACTTATCGCCACTGGCAGCAGCCACTGGTAACAGGATTAG
CAGAGCGAGGTATGTAGGCGGTGCTACAGAGTTCTTGAAGTGGTGGCCTAACTACGGCTACACTAGAAGA
ACAGTATTTGGTATCTGCGCTCTGCTGAAGCCAGTTACCTTCGGAAAAAGAGTTGGTAGCTCTTGATCCG
GCAAACAAACCACCGCTGGTAGCGGTGGTTTTTTTGTTTGCAAGCAGCAGATTACGCGCAGAAAAAAAGG
ATCTCAAGAAGATCCTTTGATCTTTTCTACGGGGTCTGACGCTCAGTGGAACGAAAACTCACGTTAAGGG
ATTTTGGTCATGAGATTATCAAAAAGGATCTTCACCTAGATCCTTTTAAATTAAAAATGAAGTTTTAAAT
CAATCTAAAGTATATATGAGTAAACTTGGTCTGACAGTTACCAATGCTTAATCAGTGAGGCACCTATCTC
AGCGATCTGTCTATTTCGTTCATCCATAGTTGCCTGACTCCCCGTCGTGTAGATAACTACGATACGGGAG
GGCTTACCATCTGGCCCCAGTGCTGCAATGATACCGCGAGACCCACGCTCACCGGCTCCAGATTTATCAG
CAATAAACCAGCCAGCCGGAAGGGCCGAGCGCAGAAGTGGTCCTGCAACTTTATCCGCCTCCATCCAGTC
TATTAATTGTTGCCGGGAAGCTAGAGTAAGTAGTTCGCCAGTTAATAGTTTGCGCAACGTTGTTGCCATT
GCTACAGGCATCGTGGTGTCACGCTCGTCGTTTGGTATGGCTTCATTCAGCTCCGGTTCCCAACGATCAA
GGCGAGTTACATGATCCCCCATGTTGTGCAAAAAAGCGGTTAGCTCCTTCGGTCCTCCGATCGTTGTCAG
AAGTAAGTTGGCCGCAGTGTTATCACTCATGGTTATGGCAGCACTGCATAATTCTCTTACTGTCATGCCA
TCCGTAAGATGCTTTTCTGTGACTGGTGAGTACTCAACCAAGTCATTCTGAGAATAGTGTATGCGGCGAC
CGAGTTGCTCTTGCCCGGCGTCAATACGGGATAATACCGCGCCACATAGCAGAACTTTAAAAGTGCTCAT
CATTGGAAAACGTTCTTCGGGGCGAAAACTCTCAAGGATCTTACCGCTGTTGAGATCCAGTTCGATGTAA
CCCACTCGTGCACCCAACTGATCTTCAGCATCTTTTACTTTCACCAGCGTTTCTGGGTGAGCAAAAACAG
GAAGGCAAAATGCCGCAAAAAAGGGAATAAGGGCGACACGGAAATGTTGAATACTCATACTCTTCCTTTT
TCAATATTATTGAAGCATTTATCAGGGTTATTGTCTCATGAGCGGATACATATTTGAATGTATTTAGAAA
AATAAACAAATAGGGGTTCCGCGCACATTTCCCCGAAAAGTGCCACCTAAATTGTAAGCGTTAATATTTT
GTTAAAATTCGCGTTAAATTTTTGTTAAATCAGCTCATTTTTTAACCAATAGGCCGAAATCGGCAAAATC
CCTTATAAATCAAAAGAATAGACCGAGATAGGGT
[37 nt withheld, positions 5635-5671]
AAAGAACGTGGACTCCAACGTCAAAGG
[49 nt withheld, positions 5699-5747]
T
[91 nt withheld, positions 5749-5839]
G
[124 nt withheld, positions 5841-5964]
CCCATTCGCCATTCAGGCTGCGCAACTGTTGGGAAGGGCGATCGGTGCGGGCCTCTTCGCTATTACGCCA
GCTGCGCGCTCGCTCGCTCACTGAGGCCGCCCGGGCAAAGCCCGGGCGTCGGGCGACCTTTGGTCGCCCG
GCCTCAGTGAGCGAGCGAGCGCGCAGAGAGGGAGTGGCCAACTCCATCACTAGGGGTTCCTTGTAGTTAA
TGATTAACCCGCCATGCTACTTATCTACGTAGCCATGCTCTAGGAAGAGTACCATTGACGTCAATAATGA
CGTATGTTCCCATAGTAACGCCAATAGGGACTTTCCATTGACGTCAATGGGTGGAGTATTTACGGTAAAC
TGCCCACTTGGCAGTACATCAAGTGTATCATATGCCAAGTACGCCCCCTATTGACGTCAATGACGGTAAA
TGGCCCGCCTGGCATTATGCCCAGTACATGACCTTATGGGACTTTCCTACTTGGCAGTACATCTACGTAT
TAGTCATCGCTATTACCATGG
